>Addgene plasmid #144565 | TFORF3089 | addgene full sequence | sequence record 404264 | Addgene NGS Result
TTAATGTAGTCTTATGCAATACTCTTGTAGTCTTGCAACATGGTAACGATGAGTTAGCAACATGCCTTAC
AAGGAGAGAAAAAGCACCGTGCATGCCGATTGGTGGAAGTAAGGTGGTACGATCGTGCCTTATTAGGAAG
GCAACAGACGGGTCTGACATGGATTGGACGAACCACTGAATTGCCGCATTGCAGAGATATTGTATTTAAG
TGCCTAGCTCGATACATAAACGGGTCTCTCTGGTTAGACCAGATCTGAGCCTGGGAGCTCTCTGGCTAAC
TAGGGAACCCACTGCTTAAGCCTCAATAAAGCTTGCCTTGAGTGCTTCAAGTAGTGTGTGCCCGTCTGTT
GTGTGACTCTGGTAACTAGAGATCCCTCAGACCCTTTTAGTCAGTGTGGAAAATCTCTAGCAGTGGCGCC
CGAACAGGGACTTGAAAGCGAAAGGGAAACCAGAGGAGCTCTCTCGACGCAGGACTCGGCTTGCTGAAGC
GCGCACGGCAAGAGGCGAGGGGCGGCGACTGGTGAGTACGCCAAAAATTTTGACTAGCGGAGGCTAGAAG
GAGAGAGATGGGTGCGAGAGCGTCAGTATTAAGCGGGGGAGAATTAGATCGCGATGGGAAAAAATTCGGT
TAAGGCCAGGGGGAAAGAAAAAATATAAATTAAAACATATAGTATGGGCAAGCAGGGAGCTAGAACGATT
CGCAGTTAATCCTGGCCTGTTAGAAACATCAGAAGGCTGTAGACAAATACTGGGACAGCTACAACCATCC
CTTCAGACAGGATCAGAAGAACTTAGATCATTATATAATACAGTAGCAACCCTCTATTGTGTGCATCAAA
GGATAGAGATAAAAGACACCAAGGAAGCTTTAGACAAGATAGAGGAAGAGCAAAACAAAAGTAAGACCAC
CGCACAGCAAGCGGCCGCTGATCTTCAGACCTGGAGGAGGAGATATGAGGGACAATTGGAGAAGTGAATT
ATATAAATATAAAGTAGTAAAAATTGAACCATTAGGAGTAGCACCCACCAAGGCAAAGAGAAGAGTGGTG
CAGAGAGAAAAAAGAGCAGTGGGAATAGGAGCTTTGTTCCTTGGGTTCTTGGGAGCAGCAGGAAGCACTA
TGGGCGCAGCGTCAATGACGCTGACGGTACAGGCCAGACAATTATTGTCTGGTATAGTGCAGCAGCAGAA
CAATTTGCTGAGGGCTATTGAGGCGCAACAGCATCTGTTGCAACTCACAGTCTGGGGCATCAAGCAGCTC
CAGGCAAGAATCCTGGCTGTGGAAAGATACCTAAAGGATCAACAGCTCCTGGGGATTTGGGGTTGCTCTG
GAAAACTCATTTGCACCACTGCTGTGCCTTGGAATGCTAGTTGGAGTAATAAATCTCTGGAACAGATTTG
GAATCACACGACCTGGATGGAGTGGGACAGAGAAATTAACAATTACACAAGCTTAATACACTCCTTAATT
GAAGAATCGCAAAACCAGCAAGAAAAGAATGAACAAGAATTATTGGAATTAGATAAATGGGCAAGTTTGT
GGAATTGGTTTAACATAACAAATTGGCTGTGGTATATAAAATTATTCATAATGATAGTAGGAGGCTTGGT
AGGTTTAAGAATAGTTTTTGCTGTACTTTCTATAGTGAATAGAGTTAGGCAGGGATATTCACCATTATCG
TTTCAGACCCACCTCCCAACCCCGAGGGGACCCATGCATTGCATCTCAATTAGTCAGCAACCAGGTGTGG
AAAGTCCCCAGGCTCCCCAGCAGGCAGAAGTATGCAAAGCATGCGTCTCAATTAGTCAGCAACCATAGTC
CCGCCCCTAACTCCGCCCATCCCGCCCCTAACTCCGCCCAGTTCCGCCCATTCTCCGCCCCATGGCTGAC
TAATTTTTTTTATTTATGCAGAGGCCGAGGCCGCCTCGGCCTCTGAGCTATTCCAGAAGTAGTGAGGAGG
CTTTTTTGGAGGCCTAGGCTTTTGCAAAAAGCTTTCTAGAGGTACCACCGGAGCTTACCATGACCGAGTA
CAAGCCCACGGTGCGCCTCGCCACCCGCGACGACGTCCCCAGGGCCGTACGCACCCTCGCCGCCGCGTTC
GCCGACTACCCCGCCACGCGCCACACCGTCGATCCGGACCGCCACATCGAGCGGGTCACCGAGCTGCAAG
AACTCTTCCTCACGCGCGTCGGGCTCGACATCGGCAAGGTGTGGGTCGCGGACGACGGCGCCGCCGTGGC
GGTCTGGACCACGCCGGAGAGCGTCGAAGCGGGGGCGGTGTTCGCCGAGATCGGCCCGCGCATGGCCGAG
TTGAGCGGTTCCCGGCTGGCCGCGCAGCAACAGATGGAAGGCCTCCTGGCGCCGCACCGGCCCAAGGAGC
CCGCGTGGTTCCTGGCCACCGTCGGCGTCTCGCCCGACCACCAGGGCAAGGGTCTGGGCAGCGCCGTCGT
GCTCCCCGGAGTGGAGGCGGCCGAGCGCGCCGGGGTGCCCGCCTTCCTGGAGACCTCCGCGCCCCGCAAC
CTCCCCTTCTACGAGCGGCTCGGCTTCACCGTCACCGCCGACGTCGAGGTGCCCGAAGGACCGCGCACCT
GGTGCATGACCCGCAAGCCCGGTGCCAGTTAACGAATTCTAGATCTTGAGACAAATGGCAGTATTCATCC
ACAATTTTAAAAGAAAAGGGGGGATTGGGGGGTACAGTGCAGGGGAAAGAATAGTAGACATAATAGCAAC
AGACATACAAACTAAAGAATTACAAAAACAAATTACAAAAATTCAAAATTTTCGGGTTTATTACAGGGAC
AGCAGAGATCCACTTTGGCGCCGGCTCGAGGCCTGCAGGTGCAAAGATGGATAAAGTTTTAAACAGAGAG
GAATCTTTGCAGCTAATGGACCTTCTAGGTCTTGAAAGGAGTGGGAATTGGCTCCGGTGCCCGTCAGTGG
GCAGAGCGCACATCGCCCACAGTCCCCGAGAAGTTGGGGGGAGGGGTCGGCAATTGAACCGGTGCCTAGA
GAAGGTGGCGCGGGGTAAACTGGGAAAGTGATGTCGTGTACTGGCTCCGCCTTTTTCCCGAGGGTGGGGG
AGAACCGTATATAAGTGCAGTAGTCGCCGTGAACGTTCTTTTTCGCAACGGGTTTGCCGCCAGAACACAG
GTAAGTGCCGTGTGTGGTTCCCGCGGGCCTGGCCTCTTTACGGGTTATGGCCCTTGCGTGCCTTGAATTA
CTTCCACCTGGCTGCAGTACGTGATTCTTGATCCCGAGCTTCGGGTTGGAAGTGGGTGGGAGAGTTCGAG
GCCTTGCGCTTAAGGAGCCCCTTCGCCTCGTGCTTGAGTTGAGGCCTGGCCTGGGCGCTGGGGCCGCCGC
GTGCGAATCTGGTGGCACCTTCGCGCCTGTCTCGCTGCTTTCGATAAGTCTCTAGCCATTTAAAATTTTT
GATGACCTGCTGCGACGCTTTTTTTCTGGCAAGATAGTCTTGTAAATGCGGGCCAAGATCTGCACACTGG
TATTTCGGTTTTTGGGGCCGCGGGCGGCGACGGGGCCCGTGCGTCCCAGCGCACATGTTCGGCGAGGCGG
GGCCTGCGAGCGCGGCCACCGAGAATCGGACGGGGGTAGTCTCAAGCTGGCCGGCCTGCTCTGGTGCCTG
GCCTCGCGCCGCCGTGTATCGCCCCGCCCTGGGCGGCAAGGCTGGCCCGGTCGGCACCAGTTGCGTGAGC
GGAAAGATGGCCGCTTCCCGGCCCTGCTGCAGGGAGCTCAAAATGGAGGACGCGGCGCTCGGGAGAGCGG
GCGGGTGAGTCACCCACACAAAGGAAAAGGGCCTTTCCGTCCTCAGCCGTCGCTTCATGTGACTCCACGG
AGTACCGGGCGCCGTCCAGGCACCTCGATTAGTTCTCGAGCTTTTGGAGTACGTCGTCTTTAGGTTGGGG
GGAGGGGTTTTATGCGATGGAGTTTCCCCACACTGAGTGGGTGGAGACTGAAGTTAGGCCAGCTTGGCAC
TTGATGTAATTCTCCTTGGAATTTGCCCTTTTTGAGTTTGGATCTTGGTTCATTCTCAAGCCTCAGACAG
TGGTTCAAAGTTTTTTTCTTCCATTTCAGGTGTCGTGAGGCTAGCATCGATTGATCAACAAGTTTGTACA
AAAAAGTTGGCATGAATACAAACTCAAAGGAGGTTTTATCCCTGGGTGTTCAAGTTCCCGAGGCATGGGA
AGAACTTCTGACAATGAAAGTGGAAGCAAAAAGTCACCTTCAATGGCAGGAATCCAGACTGAAACGCAGT
AATCCACTGGCAAGGGAAATCTTCCGAAGGCACTTTCGACAGCTGTGCTACCAAGAGACCCCTGGACCAA
GGGAGGCTCTTACTCGACTCCAGGAACTTTGCTACCAGTGGTTGAGGCCACATGTGAGCACAAAGGAGCA
GATTTTGGATCTGCTGGTGCTGGAGCAGTTTCTATCCATTCTGCCCAAGGAGCTCCAGGGCTGGGTGAGG
GAACACTGTCCAGAGAGTGGAGAAGAGGCTGTGATTTTGCTGGAGGATCTGGAGAGAGAGCTCGATGAAC
CACAACATGAGATGGTGGCCCACAGACACAGACAAGAAGTCCTCTGTAAAGAGATGGTGCCTCTAGCAGA
GCAGACACCACTGACCCTTCAGTCCCAGCCTAAGGAGCCACAGCTCACATGTGACTCTGCTCAGAAGTGC
CATTCTATTGGAGAGACAGATGAAGTAACCAAGACTGAGGACAGAGAGTTGGTGCTAAGGAAAGACTGTC
CTAAGATAGTGGAACCACATGGGAAAATGTTTAATGAGCAGACCTGGGAGGTATCACAGCAGGATCCCTC
ACATGGAGAAGTTGGTGAACATAAGGATAGGATAGAGAGGCAGTGGGGAAACCTCTTAGGAGAGGGGCAA
CACAAATGTGATGAATGTGGGAAGAGCTTTACTCAGAGCTCAGGTCTCATTCGACATCAAAGAATTCATA
CTGGAGAAAGACCTTATGAATGTAATGAATGTGGGAAAGCCTTCAGTCGAAGTTCTGGTCTTTTTAATCA
CCGAGGAATCCACAATATACAGAAACGGTACCACTGCAAGGAGTGTGGGAAGGTCTTCAGTCAGAGTGCG
GGTCTTATCCAGCATCAGAGAATCCACAAAGGAGAAAAGCCGTATCAGTGCAGCCAGTGCAGTAAGAGCT
ACAGTCGGCGTTCATTTCTCATTGAACATCAGAGAAGCCACACAGGGGAGCGACCTCACCAGTGCATTGA
ATGTGGGAAAAGCTTTAATCGACACTGCAACCTCATTCGCCATCAGAAGATCCACACAGTGGCTGAGCTG
GTCTACCCAACTTTCTTGTACAAAGTGGTTGATATCGGTAAGCCTATCCCTAACCCTCTCCTCGGTCTCG
ATTCTACGTAGTAATGAACTAGTCCGTAACTTGAAAGTATTTCGATTTCTTGGCTTTATATATCTTGTGG
AAAGGACGACTGTGTTAGGACGTTTGTCAGCATACGCGTTAAGTCGACAATCAACCTCTGGATTACAAAA
TTTGTGAAAGATTGACTGGTATTCTTAACTATGTTGCTCCTTTTACGCTATGTGGATACGCTGCTTTAAT
GCCTTTGTATCATGCTATTGCTTCCCGTATGGCTTTCATTTTCTCCTCCTTGTATAAATCCTGGTTGCTG
TCTCTTTATGAGGAGTTGTGGCCCGTTGTCAGGCAACGTGGCGTGGTGTGCACTGTGTTTGCTGACGCAA
CCCCCACTGGTTGGGGCATTGCCACCACCTGTCAGCTCCTTTCCGGGACTTTCGCTTTCCCCCTCCCTAT
TGCCACGGCGGAACTCATCGCCGCCTGCCTTGCCCGCTGCTGGACAGGGGCTCGGCTGTTGGGCACTGAC
AATTCCGTGGTGTTGTCGGGGAAATCATCGTCCTTTCCTTGGCTGCTCGCCTGTGTTGCCACCTGGATTC
TGCGCGGGACGTCCTTCTGCTACGTCCCTTCGGCCCTCAATCCAGCGGACCTTCCTTCCCGCGGCCTGCT
GCCGGCTCTGCGGCCTCTTCCGCGTCTTCGCCTTCGCCCTCAGACGAGTCGGATCTCCCTTTGGGCCGCC
TCCCCGCGTCGACTTTAAGACCAATGACTTACAAGGCAGCTGTAGATCTTAGCCACTTTTTAAAAGAAAA
GGGGGGACTGGAAGGGCTAATTCACTCCCAACGAAGACAAGATCTGCTTTTTGCTTGTACTGGGTCTCTC
TGGTTAGACCAGATCTGAGCCTGGGAGCTCTCTGGCTAACTAGGGAACCCACTGCTTAAGCCTCAATAAA
GCTTGCCTTGAGTGCTTCAAGTAGTGTGTGCCCGTCTGTTGTGTGACTCTGGTAACTAGAGATCCCTCAG
ACCCTTTTAGTCAGTGTGGAAAATCTCTAGCAGTACGTATAGTAGTTCATGTCATCTTATTATTCAGTAT
TTATAACTTGCAAAGAAATGAATATCAGAGAGTGAGAGGAACTTGTTTATTGCAGCTTATAATGGTTACA
AATAAAGCAATAGCATCACAAATTTCACAAATAAAGCATTTTTTTCACTGCATTCTAGTTGTGGTTTGTC
CAAACTCATCAATGTATCTTATCATGTCTGGCTCTAGCTATCCCGCCCCTAACTCCGCCCATCCCGCCCC
TAACTCCGCCCAGTTCCGCCCATTCTCCGCCCCATGGCTGACTAATTTTTTTTATTTATGCAGAGGCCGA
GGCCGCCTCGGCCTCTGAGCTATTCCAGAAGTAGTGAGGAGGCTTTTTTGGAGGCCTAGGGACGTACCCA
ATTCGCCCTATAGTGAGTCGTATTACGCGCGCTCACTGGCCGTCGTTTTACAACGTCGTGACTGGGAAAA
CCCTGGCGTTACCCAACTTAATCGCCTTGCAGCACATCCCCCTTTCGCCAGCTGGCGTAATAGCGAAGAG
GCCCGCACCGATCGCCCTTCCCAACAGTTGCGCAGCCTGAATGGCGAATGGG
[124 nt withheld, positions 6983-7106]
C
[91 nt withheld, positions 7108-7198]
A
[49 nt withheld, positions 7200-7248]
CCTTTGACGTTGGAGTCCACGTTCTTT
[37 nt withheld, positions 7276-7312]
ACCCTATCTCGGTCTATTCTTTTGATTTATAAGGGATTTTGCCGATTTCGGCCTATTGGTTAAAAAATGA
GCTGATTTAACAAAAATTTAACGCGAATTTTAACAAAATATTAACGCTTACAATTTAGGTGGCACTTTTC
GGGGAAATGTGCGCGGAACCCCTATTTGTTTATTTTTCTAAATACATTCAAATATGTATCCGCTCATGAG
ACAATAACCCTGATAAATGCTTCAATAATATTGAAAAAGGAAGAGTATGAGTATTCAACATTTCCGTGTC
GCCCTTATTCCCTTTTTTGCGGCATTTTGCCTTCCTGTTTTTGCTCACCCAGAAACGCTGGTGAAAGTAA
AAGATGCTGAAGATCAGTTGGGTGCACGAGTGGGTTACATCGAACTGGATCTCAACAGCGGTAAGATCCT
TGAGAGTTTTCGCCCCGAAGAACGTTTTCCAATGATGAGCACTTTTAAAGTTCTGCTATGTGGCGCGGTA
TTATCCCGTATTGACGCCGGGCAAGAGCAACTCGGTCGCCGCATACACTATTCTCAGAATGACTTGGTTG
AGTACTCACCAGTCACAGAAAAGCATCTTACGGATGGCATGACAGTAAGAGAATTATGCAGTGCTGCCAT
AACCATGAGTGATAACACTGCGGCCAACTTACTTCTGACAACGATCGGAGGACCGAAGGAGCTAACCGCT
TTTTTGCACAACATGGGGGATCATGTAACTCGCCTTGATCGTTGGGAACCGGAGCTGAATGAAGCCATAC
CAAACGACGAGCGTGACACCACGATGCCTGTAGCAATGGCAACAACGTTGCGCAAACTATTAACTGGCGA
ACTACTTACTCTAGCTTCCCGGCAACAATTAATAGACTGGATGGAGGCGGATAAAGTTGCAGGACCACTT
CTGCGCTCGGCCCTTCCGGCTGGCTGGTTTATTGCTGATAAATCTGGAGCCGGTGAGCGTGGGTCTCGCG
GTATCATTGCAGCACTGGGGCCAGATGGTAAGCCCTCCCGTATCGTAGTTATCTACACGACGGGGAGTCA
GGCAACTATGGATGAACGAAATAGACAGATCGCTGAGATAGGTGCCTCACTGATTAAGCATTGGTAACTG
TCAGACCAAGTTTACTCATATATACTTTAGATTGATTTAAAACTTCATTTTTAATTTAAAAGGATCTAGG
TGAAGATCCTTTTTGATAATCTCATGACCAAAATCCCTTAACGTGAGTTTTCGTTCCACTGAGCGTCAGA
CCCCGTAGAAAAGATCAAAGGATCTTCTTGAGATCCTTTTTTTCTGCGCGTAATCTGCTGCTTGCAAACA
AAAAAACCACCGCTACCAGCGGTGGTTTGTTTGCCGGATCAAGAGCTACCAACTCTTTTTCCGAAGGTAA
CTGGCTTCAGCAGAGCGCAGATACCAAATACTGTTCTTCTAGTGTAGCCGTAGTTAGGCCACCACTTCAA
GAACTCTGTAGCACCGCCTACATACCTCGCTCTGCTAATCCTGTTACCAGTGGCTGCTGCCAGTGGCGAT
AAGTCGTGTCTTACCGGGTTGGACTCAAGACGATAGTTACCGGATAAGGCGCAGCGGTCGGGCTGAACGG
GGGGTTCGTGCACACAGCCCAGCTTGGAGCGAACGACCTACACCGAACTGAGATACCTACAGCGTGAGCT
ATGAGAAAGCGCCACGCTTCCCGAAGGGAGAAAGGCGGACAGGTATCCGGTAAGCGGCAGGGTCGGAACA
GGAGAGCGCACGAGGGAGCTTCCAGGGGGAAACGCCTGGTATCTTTATAGTCCTGTCGGGTTTCGCCACC
TCTGACTTGAGCGTCGATTTTTGTGATGCTCGTCAGGGGGGCGGAGCCTATGGAAAAACGCCAGCAACGC
GGCCTTTTTACGGTTCCTGGCCTTTTGCTGGCCTTTTGCTCACATGTTCTTTCCTGCGTTATCCCCTGAT
TCTGTGGATAACCGTATTACCGCCTTTGAGTGAGCTGATACCGCTCGCCGCAGCCGAACGACCGAGCGCA
GCGAGTCAGTGAGCGAGGAAGCGGAAGAGCGCCCAATACGCAAACCGCCTCTCCCCGCGCGTTGGCCGAT
TCATTAATGCAGCTGGCACGACAGGTTTCCCGACTGGAAAGCGGGCAGTGAGCGCAACGCAATTAATGTG
AGTTAGCTCACTCATTAGGCACCCCAGGCTTTACACTTTATGCTTCCGGCTCGTATGTTGTGTGGAATTG
TGAGCGGATAACAATTTCACACAGGAAACAGCTATGACCATGATTACGCCAAGCGCGCAATTAACCCTCA
CTAAAGGGAACAAAAGCTGGAGCTGCAAGC
Features (pLannotate 1.2.2; 34 found; start..end, strand, type, name):
      5..231     +  promoter       RSV promoter: Rous sarcoma virus enhancer/promoter
    232..412     +  LTR            5' LTR (truncated): truncated 5' long terminal repeat (LTR) from HIV-1
    459..584     +  misc_feature   HIV-1 Ψ: packaging signal of human immunodeficiency virus type 1
    568..931     +  CDS            HIV-1 gag (fragment): gag protein from human immunodeficiency virus 1; gag
   1077..1310    +  misc_feature   RRE: The Rev response element (RRE) of HIV-1 allows for Rev-dependent mRNA export from the nucleus to the cytoplasm.
   1687..1713    +  CDS            Rev (fragment): human immunodeficiency virus 1 (HIV-1) Rev protein; rev; enhances nuclear export of unspliced and incompletely spliced viral mRNAs
   1720..1743    +  promoter       SV40 promoter (fragment): SV40 early promoter
   1744..1815    +  promoter       SV40 promoter (fragment): SV40 enhancer and early promoter
   1839..1974    +  rep_origin     SV40 ori: SV40 origin of replication
   2020..2616    +  CDS            PuroR (fragment): puromycin N-acetyltransferase; pac from Streptomyces; confers resistance to puromycin
   2665..2782    +  misc_feature   cPPT/CTS: central polypurine tract and central termination sequence of HIV-1
   2847..2913    +  CDS            small t antigen (fragment): SV40 (simian virus 40) small t antigen
   2920..4098    +  promoter       EF-1α promoter: strong constitutive promoter for human elongation factor EF-1α
   4119..4136    +  protein_bind   attB1 (fragment): mutant version of attB; core recombination site for the Gateway® BP reaction BP Clonase™
   4142..4984    +  CDS            ZSCAN9 (fragment): ZSC9_HUMAN - Also known as ZNF193. Experimental evidence at protein level: Swiss-Prot protein existence level 1. May be involved in transcriptional regulation. From Homo sapiens (Human).
   5325..5349    -  protein_bind   attB2: mutant version of attB; recombination site for the Gateway® BP reaction BP Clonase™
   5357..5398    +  CDS            V5 tag: epitope tag from simian virus 5
   5414..5467    +  promoter       U6 promoter (fragment): RNA polymerase III promoter for human U6 snRNA
   5509..6097    +  misc_feature   WPRE: woodchuck hepatitis virus posttranscriptional regulatory element
   6148..6167    +  misc_feature   cPPT/CTS (fragment): central polypurine tract and central termination sequence of HIV-1
   6169..6402    +  LTR            3' LTR (ΔU3): self-inactivating 3' long terminal repeat (LTR) from HIV-1
   6480..6601    +  polyA_signal   SV40 poly(A) signal: SV40 polyadenylation signal
   6641..6776    +  rep_origin     SV40 ori: SV40 origin of replication
   6797..6815    -  promoter       T7 promoter: promoter for bacteriophage T7 RNA polymerase
   6823..6978    +  CDS            lacZα (fragment): LacZα fragment of β-galactosidase; lacZ fragment
   6983..7411    +  rep_origin     f1 ori (sequence partly withheld): f1 bacteriophage origin of replication; arrow indicates direction of (+) strand synthesis
   7464..7568    +  promoter       AmpR promoter: bla
   7569..8429    +  CDS            AmpR: β-lactamase; bla; confers resistance to ampicillin, carbenicillin, and related antibiotics
   8600..9188    +  rep_origin     ori: high-copy-number ColE1/pMB1/pBR322/pUC origin of replication
   9371..9463    +  CDS            lacI (fragment): lac repressor; lacI; The lac repressor binds to the lac operator to inhibit transcription in E. coli. This inhibition can be relieved by adding lactose or isopropyl-β-D-thiogalactopyranoside (IPTG).
   9476..9497    +  protein_bind   CAP binding site: CAP binding activates transcription in the presence of cAMP. E. coli catabolite activator protein
   9512..9542    +  promoter       lac promoter: promoter for the E. coli lac operon
   9550..9566    +  protein_bind   lac operator: The lac repressor binds to the lac operator to inhibit transcription in E. coli. This inhibition can be relieved by adding lactose or isopropyl-β-D-thiogalactopyranoside (IPTG). lac repressor encoded by lacI
   9611..9629    +  promoter       T3 promoter: promoter for bacteriophage T3 RNA polymerase
