[The description below was written by a language model from this plasmid's Addgene catalogue record and pLannotate feature annotations shown in this document.]
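Description:
TFORF3089 is a lentiviral mammalian expression plasmid built on the pLX_TRC317 backbone and belongs to a barcoded library of human transcription factor open reading frames. It is propagated in E. coli through a high-copy ColE1/pUC-type origin with ampicillin selection (AmpR), and also carries an f1 origin and remnants of a lac/T7/T3 cloning region. The depositor notes a risk of recombination, as is common for LTR-containing plasmids. The viral portion has a third-generation-style layout: an RSV promoter drives a truncated HIV-1 5' LTR, followed by the Ψ packaging signal, a gag fragment, the RRE for Rev-dependent nuclear export, a cPPT/CTS element, WPRE to boost transcript expression, and a self-inactivating ΔU3 3' LTR, with an SV40 polyadenylation signal downstream.

Two cassettes sit between the LTRs. An SV40 early promoter region drives puromycin N-acetyltransferase, which allows selection of transduced mammalian cells. The EF-1α promoter drives the human ZSCAN9 (ZNF193) ORF, introduced by Gateway cloning and flanked by attB1 and attB2 sites. A V5 epitope tag lies just after attB2, giving a C-terminal fusion. The automated annotation matches only part of the ORF to ZSCAN9, although the spacing between the att sites is consistent with the recorded insert size of about 1.4 kb. The unique 24-bp barcode described for the collection is not annotated as a feature, so its position cannot be read from the table. The construct is intended for overexpressing ZSCAN9, either individually or in pooled screens, where the barcode identifies which transcription factor each cell received, as in directed differentiation studies.
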