Addgene plasmid #144565: TFORF3089
Purpose: Lentiviral vector for overexpressing transcription factor ORFs with unique 24-bp barcodes. Barcodes facilitate identification of transcription factors in pooled screens.
Depositing lab: Feng Zhang. Depositing organization: Broad Institute. Publication: A transcription factor atlas of directed differentiation. Joung J, Ma S, Tay T, Geiger-Schuller KR, Kirchgatterer PC, Verdine VK, Guo B, Arias-Garcia MA, Allen WE, Singh A, Kuksenko O, Abudayyeh OO, Gootenberg JS, Fu Z, Macrae RK, Buenrostro JD, Regev A, Zhang F. Cell. 2023 Jan 5;186(1):209-229.e26. doi: 10.1016/j.cell.2022.11.026. PubMed 36608654.
Backbone
  Vector backbone: pLX_TRC317
  Backbone manufacturer: Broad Institute Genetic Perturbation Platform
  Backbone size w/o insert (bp): 8264
  Vector type: Mammalian Expression, Lentiviral
  Selectable markers: Puromycin
Growth in bacteria
  Bacterial resistance: Ampicillin, 100 μg/mL
  Growth temperature: 37°C
  Growth strain: NEB Stable
  Copy number: High Copy
Gene/Insert
  Gene/Insert name: ZSCAN9
  Species: H. sapiens (human)
  Insert size (bp): 1388
  Entrez Gene: ZNF193 (a.k.a. PRD51, ZSCAN9)
  Promoter: EF1a
  Tag / fusion protein: V5 (C terminal on insert)
  Cloning method: Gateway Cloning
  Sequencing primers: 5′ GGGTGGAGACTGAAGTTAGGCCAG; 3′ CACATAGCGTAAAAGGAGCAACATAG
Resource information
  A portion of this plasmid was derived from a plasmid made by: Broad Institute Genetic Perturbation Platform
Terms and licenses: Academic/Nonprofit Terms; Industry Terms: Not Available to Industry
Depositor comments: NM_006299.4 Please test multiple small colonies in case of plasmid recombination. To make this collection available in a timely manner, a portion of this collection was not fully sequenced by Addgene. If an Addgene verified full plasmid sequence is not available, please contact us prior to placing an order to request the full sequence.
How to cite: TFORF3089 was a gift from Feng Zhang (Addgene plasmid # 144565 ; http://n2t.net/addgene:144565 ; RRID:Addgene_144565)
