>Addgene plasmid #144565 | TFORF3089 | depositor partial sequence | sequence record 285810 | Insert
ATCGATTGATCAACAAGTTTGTACAAAAAAGTTGGCATGAATACAAACTCAAAGGAGGTTTTATCCCTGG
GTGTTCAAGTTCCCGAGGCATGGGAAGAACTTCTGACAATGAAAGTGGAAGCAAAAAGTCACCTTCAATG
GCAGGAATCCAGACTGAAACGCAGTAATCCACTGGCAAGGGAAATCTTCCGAAGGCACTTTCGACAGCTG
TGCTACCAAGAGACCCCTGGACCAAGGGAGGCTCTTACTCGACTCCAGGAACTTTGCTACCAGTGGTTGA
GGCCACATGTGAGCACAAAGGAGCAGATTTTGGATCTGCTGGTGCTGGAGCAGTTTCTATCCATTCTGCC
CAAGGAGCTCCAGGGCTGGGTGAGGGAACACTGTCCAGAGAGTGGAGAAGAGGCTGTGATTTTGCTGGAG
GATCTGGAGAGAGAGCTCGATGAACCACAACATGAGATGGTGGCCCACAGACACAGACAAGAAGTCCTCT
GTAAAGAGATGGTGCCTCTAGCAGAGCAGACACCACTGACCCTTCAGTCCCAGCCTAAGGAGCCACAGCT
CACATGTGACTCTGCTCAGAAGTGCCATTCTATTGGAGAGACAGATGAAGTAACCAAGACTGAGGACAGA
GAGTTGGTGCTAAGGAAAGACTGTCCTAAGATAGTGGAACCACATGGGAAAATGTTTAATGAGCAGACCT
GGGAGGTATCACAGCAGGATCCCTCACATGGAGAAGTTGGTGAACATAAGGATAGGATAGAGAGGCAGTG
GGGAAACCTCTTAGGAGAGGGGCAACACAAATGTGATGAATGTGGGAAGAGCTTTACTCAGAGCTCAGGT
CTCATTCGACATCAAAGAATTCATACTGGAGAAAGACCTTATGAATGTAATGAATGTGGGAAAGCCTTCA
GTCGAAGTTCTGGTCTTTTTAATCACCGAGGAATCCACAATATACAGAAACGGTACCACTGCAAGGAGTG
TGGGAAGGTCTTCAGTCAGAGTGCGGGTCTTATCCAGCATCAGAGAATCCACAAAGGAGAAAAGCCGTAT
CAGTGCAGCCAGTGCAGTAAGAGCTACAGTCGGCGTTCATTTCTCATTGAACATCAGAGAAGCCACACAG
GGGAGCGACCTCACCAGTGCATTGAATGTGGGAAAAGCTTTAATCGACACTGCAACCTCATTCGCCATCA
GAAGATCCACACAGTGGCTGAGCTGGTCTACCCAACTTTCTTGTACAAAGTGGTTGATATCGGTAAGCCT
ATCCCTAACCCTCTCCTCGGTCTCGATTCTACGTAGTAATGAACTAGTCCGTAACTTGAAAGTATTTCGA
TTTCTTGGCTTTATATATCTTGTGGAAAGGACGACTGTGTTAGGACGTTTGTCAGCAT
