>Addgene plasmid #144565 | TFORF3089 | depositor partial sequence | sequence record 285811 | Barcode
CTGTGTTAGGACGTTTGTCAGCAT
